Addgene plasmid #220244: pHIV-EGFP.Flag-EZH2-mt1
Purpose: Expresses an EZH2 mutant for knockout/rescue experiments in mammalian cells.
Depositing lab: Chen Davidovich. Depositing organization: Monash University. Publication: Inseparable RNA binding and chromatin modification activities of a nucleosome-interacting surface in EZH2. Gail EH, Healy E, Flanigan SF, Jones N, Ng XH, Uckelmann M, Levina V, Zhang Q, Davidovich C. Nat Genet. 2024 May 14. doi: 10.1038/s41588-024-01740-8. PubMed 38744974.
Backbone
  Vector backbone: pHIV-EGFP
  Backbone manufacturer: addgene Plasmid #21373
  Backbone size w/o insert (bp): 7746
  Total vector size (bp): 9995
  Vector type: Mammalian Expression, Lentiviral
Growth in bacteria
  Bacterial resistance: Ampicillin, 100 μg/mL
  Growth temperature: 37°C
  Growth strain: NEB Stable
  Copy number: High Copy
Gene/Insert
  Gene/Insert name: EZH2 mt 1 (alt names: Enhancer Of Zeste 2 Polycomb Repressive Complex 2 Subunit mutant 1; Histone-lysine N-methyltransferase)
  Species: H. sapiens (human)
  Insert size (bp): 2934
  Mutation: R27A, R31A, F165A
  GenBank ID: Q15910
  Entrez Gene: EZH2 (a.k.a. ENX-1, ENX1, EZH2b, KMT6, KMT6A, WVS, WVS2)
  Promoter: EF-1α
  Tag / fusion protein: Flag (C terminal on backbone)
  Cloning method: Unknown
  Sequencing primers: 5′ 5'-TGGAATTTGCCCTTTTTGAG-3'; 3′ 5'-AGGAACTGCTTCCTTCACGA-3'
Terms and licenses: Academic/Nonprofit Terms; Industry Terms: Not Available to Industry
How to cite: pHIV-EGFP.Flag-EZH2-mt1 was a gift from Chen Davidovich (Addgene plasmid # 220244 ; http://n2t.net/addgene:220244 ; RRID:Addgene_220244)
