[The description below was written by a language model from this plasmid's Addgene catalogue record and pLannotate feature annotations shown in this document.]
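Description:
pHIV-EGFP.Flag-EZH2-mt1 is an HIV-1-based lentiviral transfer plasmid, built on the pHIV-EGFP backbone, for expressing a mutant form of human EZH2 in mammalian cells. It is propagated in bacteria through a high-copy ColE1/pUC-type origin and selected with ampicillin via the β-lactamase gene. The viral portion starts with a CMV enhancer/promoter fused to a truncated 5' LTR, which drives production of the genomic RNA in packaging cells. This is followed by the Ψ packaging signal with a partial gag sequence, the Rev response element for Rev-dependent nuclear export, and the cPPT/CTS. A second truncated LTR, preceded by a nef fragment, closes the vector genome downstream of the payload.

The payload is a bicistronic cassette driven by the constitutive EF-1α promoter. A short FLAG epitope (annotated as a fragment of 3xFLAG) lies immediately upstream of the EZH2 coding sequence, and an SV40 nuclear localization signal follows directly after it. The catalogue entry lists the Flag tag as C-terminal, whereas the feature table and the construct name place it at the N-terminus. EZH2 is the catalytic subunit of Polycomb repressive complex 2, which methylates histone H3 on lysine 27. The "mt1" variant carries the substitutions R27A, R31A and F165A. An EMCV IRES downstream allows EGFP to be translated from the same transcript, so transduced or transfected cells can be identified or sorted by fluorescence. The stated purpose is knockout/rescue experiments, in which this mutant is reintroduced into mammalian cells; the associated study concerns a nucleosome-interacting surface of EZH2 involved in RNA binding and chromatin modification.
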