Features (pLannotate 1.2.2; 21 found; start..end, strand, type, name):
      1..1179    +  promoter       EF-1α promoter: strong constitutive promoter for human elongation factor EF-1α
   1217..1237    +  CDS            3xFLAG (fragment): three tandem FLAG® epitope tags
   1242..3491    +  CDS            EZH2: EZH2_HUMAN - Also known as KMT6. Experimental evidence at protein level: Swiss-Prot protein existence level 1. Polycomb group (PcG) protein. Catalytic subunit of the PRC2/EED-EZH2 complex, which methylates 'Lys-9' (H3K9me) and 'Lys-27' (H3K27me) of histone H3, leading to transcriptional repression of the affected target gene. Able to mono-, di- and trimethylate 'Lys-27' of histone H3 to form H3K27me1, H3K27me2 and H3K27me3, respectively. Displays a preference for substrates with less methylation, loses activity when progressively more methyl groups are incorporated into H3K27, H3K27me0 > H3K27
   3492..3512    +  CDS            SV40 NLS: nuclear localization signal of SV40 (simian virus 40) large T antigen
   3532..4118    +  misc_feature   IRES2: internal ribosome entry site (IRES) of the encephalomyocarditis virus (EMCV)
   4119..4838    +  CDS            EGFP: the original enhanced GFP (Yang et al., 1996) mammalian codon-optimized
   4848..4867    +  misc_feature   MCS (fragment): pBluescript multiple cloning site
   4869..5369    +  CDS            nef (fragment): NEF_HV1LA - Experimental evidence at protein level: Swiss-Prot protein existence level 1. Extracellular Nef protein targets CD4(+) T-lymphocytes for apoptosis by interacting with CXCR4 surface receptors. From Human immunodeficiency virus type 1 group M subtype B (isolate Lai) (HIV-1).
   5376..5556    +  LTR            5' LTR (truncated): truncated 5' long terminal repeat (LTR) from HIV-1
   5618..6206    -  rep_origin     ori: high-copy-number ColE1/pMB1/pBR322/pUC origin of replication
   6377..7237    -  CDS            AmpR: β-lactamase; bla; confers resistance to ampicillin, carbenicillin, and related antibiotics
   7238..7342    -  promoter       AmpR promoter: bla
   7401..7453    -  misc_feature   bom (fragment): basis of mobility region from pBR322
   7608..7987    +  enhancer       CMV enhancer: human cytomegalovirus immediate early enhancer
   7988..8187    +  promoter       CMV promoter: human cytomegalovirus (CMV) immediate early promoter
   8205..8385    +  LTR            5' LTR (truncated): truncated 5' long terminal repeat (LTR) from HIV-1
   8432..8557    +  misc_feature   HIV-1 Ψ: packaging signal of human immunodeficiency virus type 1
   8541..8879    +  CDS            HIV-1 gag (fragment): gag protein from human immunodeficiency virus 1; gag
   9054..9287    +  misc_feature   RRE: The Rev response element (RRE) of HIV-1 allows for Rev-dependent mRNA export from the nucleus to the cytoplasm.
   9664..9764    +  CDS            Rev (fragment): human immunodeficiency virus 1 (HIV-1) Rev protein; rev; enhances nuclear export of unspliced and incompletely spliced viral mRNAs
   9814..9931    +  misc_feature   cPPT/CTS: central polypurine tract and central termination sequence of HIV-1
>Addgene plasmid #220244 | pHIV-EGFP.Flag-EZH2-mt1 | addgene full sequence | sequence record 496736 | Addgene NGS Result
GGCTCCGGTGCCCGTCAGTGGGCAGAGCGCACATCGCCCACAGTCCCCGAGAAGTTGGGGGGAGGGGTCG
GCAATTGAACCGGTGCCTAGAGAAGGTGGCGCGGGGTAAACTGGGAAAGTGATGTCGTGTACTGGCTCCG
CCTTTTTCCCGAGGGTGGGGGAGAACCGTATATAAGTGCAGTAGTCGCCGTGAACGTTCTTTTTCGCAAC
GGGTTTGCCGCCAGAACACAGGTAAGTGCCGTGTGTGGTTCCCGCGGGCCTGGCCTCTTTACGGGTTATG
GCCCTTGCGTGCCTTGAATTACTTCCACCTGGCTGCAGTACGTGATTCTTGATCCCGAGCTTCGGGTTGG
AAGTGGGTGGGAGAGTTCGAGGCCTTGCGCTTAAGGAGCCCCTTCGCCTCGTGCTTGAGTTGAGGCCTGG
CCTGGGCGCTGGGGCCGCCGCGTGCGAATCTGGTGGCACCTTCGCGCCTGTCTCGCTGCTTTCGATAAGT
CTCTAGCCATTTAAAATTTTTGATGACCTGCTGCGACGCTTTTTTTCTGGCAAGATAGTCTTGTAAATGC
GGGCCAAGATCTGCACACTGGTATTTCGGTTTTTGGGGCCGCGGGCGGCGACGGGGCCCGTGCGTCCCAG
CGCACATGTTCGGCGAGGCGGGGCCTGCGAGCGCGGCCACCGAGAATCGGACGGGGGTAGTCTCAAGCTG
GCCGGCCTGCTCTGGTGCCTGGCCTCGCGCCGCCGTGTATCGCCCCGCCCTGGGCGGCAAGGCTGGCCCG
GTCGGCACCAGTTGCGTGAGCGGAAAGATGGCCGCTTCCCGGCCCTGCTGCAGGGAGCTCAAAATGGAGG
ACGCGGCGCTCGGGAGAGCGGGCGGGTGAGTCACCCACACAAAGGAAAAGGGCCTTTCCGTCCTCAGCCG
TCGCTTCATGTGACTCCACGGAGTACCGGGCGCCGTCCAGGCACCTCGATTAGTTCTCGAGCTTTTGGAG
TACGTCGTCTTTAGGTTGGGGGGAGGGGTTTTATGCGATGGAGTTTCCCCACACTGAGTGGGTGGAGACT
GAAGTTAGGCCAGCTTGGCACTTGATGTAATTCTCCTTGGAATTTGCCCTTTTTGAGTTTGGATCTTGGT
TCATTCTCAAGCCTCAGACAGTGGTTCAAAGTTTTTTTCTTCCATTTCAGGTGTCGTGAGCGGCCGCTGA
GTTAACTATTCTAGAGTACCCACCATGGACTACAAAGACGATGACGACAAGGGCCAGACTGGGAAGAAAT
CTGAGAAGGGACCAGTTTGTTGGCGGAAGCGTGTAAAATCAGAGTACATGCGACTGGCTCAGCTCAAGGC
TTTCAGACGAGCTGATGAAGTAAAGAGTATGTTTAGTTCCAATCGTCAGAAAATTTTGGAAAGAACGGAA
ATCTTAAACCAAGAATGGAAACAGCGAAGGATACAGCCTGTGCACATCCTGACTTCTGTGAGCTCATTGC
GCGGGACTAGGGAGTGTTCGGTGACCAGTGACTTGGATTTTCCAACACAAGTCATCCCATTAAAGACTCT
GAATGCAGTTGCTTCAGTACCCATAATGTATTCTTGGTCACCCCTACAGCAGAATTTTATGGTGGAAGAT
GAAACTGTTTTACATAACATTCCTTATATGGGAGATGAAGTTTTAGATCAGGATGGTACTTTCATTGAAG
AACTAATAAAAAATTATGATGGGAAAGTACACGGGGATAGAGAATGTGGGGCTATAAATGATGAAATTTT
TGTGGAGTTGGTGAATGCCCTTGGTCAATATAATGATGATGACGATGATGATGATGGAGACGATCCTGAA
GAAAGAGAAGAAAAGCAGAAAGATCTGGAGGATCACCGAGATGATAAAGAAAGCCGCCCACCTCGGAAAT
TTCCTTCTGATAAAATTTTTGAAGCCATTTCCTCAATGTTTCCAGATAAGGGCACAGCAGAAGAACTAAA
GGAAAAATATAAAGAACTCACCGAACAGCAGCTCCCAGGCGCACTTCCTCCTGAATGTACCCCCAACATA
GATGGACCAAATGCTAAATCTGTTCAGAGAGAGCAAAGCTTACACTCCTTTCATACGCTTTTCTGTAGGC
GATGTTTTAAATATGACTGCTTCCTACATCGTAAGTGCAATTATTCTTTTCATGCAACACCCAACACTTA
TAAGCGGAAGAACACAGAAACAGCTCTAGACAACAAACCTTGTGGACCACAGTGTTACCAGCATTTGGAG
GGAGCAAAGGAGTTTGCTGCTGCTCTCACCGCTGAGCGGATAAAGACCCCACCAAAACGTCCAGGAGGCC
GCAGAAGAGGACGGCTTCCCAATAACAGTAGCAGGCCCAGCACCCCCACCATTAATGTGCTGGAATCAAA
GGATACAGACAGTGATAGGGAAGCAGGGACTGAAACGGGGGGAGAGAACAATGATAAAGAAGAAGAAGAG
AAGAAAGATGAAACTTCGAGCTCCTCTGAAGCAAATTCTCGGTGTCAAACACCAATAAAGATGAAGCCAA
ATATTGAACCTCCTGAGAATGTGGAGTGGAGTGGTGCTGAAGCCTCAATGTTTAGAGTCCTCATTGGCAC
TTACTATGACAATTTCTGTGCCATTGCTAGGTTAATTGGGACCAAAACATGTAGACAGGTGTATGAGTTT
AGAGTCAAAGAATCTAGCATCATAGCTCCAGCTCCCGCTGAGGATGTGGATACTCCTCCAAGGAAAAAGA
AGAGGAAACACCGGTTGTGGGCTGCACACTGCAGAAAGATACAGCTGAAAAAGGACGGCTCCTCTAACCA
TGTTTACAACTATCAACCCTGTGATCATCCACGGCAGCCTTGTGACAGTTCGTGCCCTTGTGTGATAGCA
CAAAATTTTTGTGAAAAGTTTTGTCAATGTAGTTCAGAGTGTCAAAACCGCTTTCCGGGATGCCGCTGCA
AAGCACAGTGCAACACCAAGCAGTGCCCGTGCTACCTGGCTGTCCGAGAGTGTGACCCTGACCTCTGTCT
TACTTGTGGAGCCGCTGACCATTGGGACAGTAAAAATGTGTCCTGCAAGAACTGCAGTATTCAGCGGGGC
TCCAAAAAGCATCTATTGCTGGCACCATCTGACGTGGCAGGCTGGGGGATTTTTATCAAAGATCCTGTGC
AGAAAAATGAATTCATCTCAGAATACTGTGGAGAGATTATTTCTCAAGATGAAGCTGACAGAAGAGGGAA
AGTGTATGATAAATACATGTGCAGCTTTCTGTTCAACTTGAACAATGATTTTGTGGTGGATGCAACCCGC
AAGGGTAACAAAATTCGTTTTGCAAATCATTCGGTAAATCCAAACTGCTATGCAAAAGTTATGATGGTTA
ACGGTGATCACAGGATAGGTATTTTTGCCAAGAGAGCCATCCAGACTGGCGAAGAGCTGTTTTTTGATTA
CAGATACAGCCAGGCTGATGCCCTGAAGTATGTCGGCATCGAAAGAGAAATGGAAATCCCTCCAAAAAAG
AAGAGAAAGGTATAATAGGGGCTAGGATCCGCCCCTCTCCCTCCCCCCCCCCTAACGTTACTGGCCGAAG
CCGCTTGGAATAAGGCCGGTGTGCGTTTGTCTATATGTTATTTTCCACCATATTGCCGTCTTTTGGCAAT
GTGAGGGCCCGGAAACCTGGCCCTGTCTTCTTGACGAGCATTCCTAGGGGTCTTTCCCCTCTCGCCAAAG
GAATGCAAGGTCTGTTGAATGTCGTGAAGGAAGCAGTTCCTCTGGAAGCTTCTTGAAGACAAACAACGTC
TGTAGCGACCCTTTGCAGGCAGCGGAACCCCCCACCTGGCGACAGGTGCCTCTGCGGCCAAAAGCCACGT
GTATAAGATACACCTGCAAAGGCGGCACAACCCCAGTGCCACGTTGTGAGTTGGATAGTTGTGGAAAGAG
TCAAATGGCTCTCCTCAAGCGTATTCAACAAGGGGCTGAAGGATGCCCAGAAGGTACCCCATTGTATGGG
ATCTGATCTGGGGCCTCGGTACACATGCTTTACATGTGTTTAGTCGAGGTTAAAAAAACGTCTAGGCCCC
CCGAACCACGGGGACGTGGTTTTCCTTTGAAAAACACGATGATAATATGGCCACAACCATGGTGAGCAAG
GGCGAGGAGCTGTTCACCGGGGTGGTGCCCATCCTGGTCGAGCTGGACGGCGACGTAAACGGCCACAAGT
TCAGCGTGTCCGGCGAGGGCGAGGGCGATGCCACCTACGGCAAGCTGACCCTGAAGTTCATCTGCACCAC
CGGCAAGCTGCCCGTGCCCTGGCCCACCCTCGTGACCACCCTGACCTACGGCGTGCAGTGCTTCAGCCGC
TACCCCGACCACATGAAGCAGCACGACTTCTTCAAGTCCGCCATGCCCGAAGGCTACGTCCAGGAGCGCA
CCATCTTCTTCAAGGACGACGGCAACTACAAGACCCGCGCCGAGGTGAAGTTCGAGGGCGACACCCTGGT
GAACCGCATCGAGCTGAAGGGCATCGACTTCAAGGAGGACGGCAACATCCTGGGGCACAAGCTGGAGTAC
AACTACAACAGCCACAACGTCTATATCATGGCCGACAAGCAGAAGAACGGCATCAAGGTGAACTTCAAGA
TCCGCCACAACATCGAGGACGGCAGCGTGCAGCTCGCCGACCACTACCAGCAGAACACCCCCATCGGCGA
CGGCCCCGTGCTGCTGCCCGACAACCACTACCTGAGCACCCAGTCCGCCCTGAGCAAAGACCCCAACGAG
AAGCGCGATCACATGGTCCTGCTGGAGTTCGTGACCGCCGCCGGGATCACTCTCGGCATGGACGAGCTGT
ACAAGTAAAGCGGCCGCATCGATACCGTCGACCTCGATCGAGACCTAGAAAAACATGGAGCAATCACAAG
TAGCAATACAGCAGCTACCAATGCTGATTGTGCCTGGCTAGAAGCACAAGAGGAGGAGGAGGTGGGTTTT
CCAGTCACACCTCAGGTACCTTTAAGACCAATGACTTACAAGGCAGCTGTAGATCTTAGCCACTTTTTAA
AAGAAAAGGGGGGACTGGAAGGGCTAATTCACTCCCAACGAAGACAAGATATCCTTGATCTGTGGATCTA
CCACACACAAGGCTACTTCCCTGATTGGCAGAACTACACACCAGGGCCAGGGATCAGATATCCACTGACC
TTTGGATGGTGCTACAAGCTAGTACCAGTTGAGCAAGAGAAGGTAGAAGAAGCCAATGAAGGAGAGAACA
CCCGCTTGTTACACCCTGTGAGCCTGCATGGGATGGATGACCCGGAGAGAGAAGTATTAGAGTGGAGGTT
TGACAGCCGCCTAGCATTTCATCACATGGCCCGAGAGCTGCATCCGGACTGTACTGGGTCTCTCTGGTTA
GACCAGATCTGAGCCTGGGAGCTCTCTGGCTAACTAGGGAACCCACTGCTTAAGCCTCAATAAAGCTTGC
CTTGAGTGCTTCAAGTAGTGTGTGCCCGTCTGTTGTGTGACTCTGGTAACTAGAGATCCCTCAGACCCTT
TTAGTCAGTGTGGAAAATCTCTAGCAGCATGTGAGCAAAAGGCCAGCAAAAGGCCAGGAACCGTAAAAAG
GCCGCGTTGCTGGCGTTTTTCCATAGGCTCCGCCCCCCTGACGAGCATCACAAAAATCGACGCTCAAGTC
AGAGGTGGCGAAACCCGACAGGACTATAAAGATACCAGGCGTTTCCCCCTGGAAGCTCCCTCGTGCGCTC
TCCTGTTCCGACCCTGCCGCTTACCGGATACCTGTCCGCCTTTCTCCCTTCGGGAAGCGTGGCGCTTTCT
CATAGCTCACGCTGTAGGTATCTCAGTTCGGTGTAGGTCGTTCGCTCCAAGCTGGGCTGTGTGCACGAAC
CCCCCGTTCAGCCCGACCGCTGCGCCTTATCCGGTAACTATCGTCTTGAGTCCAACCCGGTAAGACACGA
CTTATCGCCACTGGCAGCAGCCACTGGTAACAGGATTAGCAGAGCGAGGTATGTAGGCGGTGCTACAGAG
TTCTTGAAGTGGTGGCCTAACTACGGCTACACTAGAAGAACAGTATTTGGTATCTGCGCTCTGCTGAAGC
CAGTTACCTTCGGAAAAAGAGTTGGTAGCTCTTGATCCGGCAAACAAACCACCGCTGGTAGCGGTGGTTT
TTTTGTTTGCAAGCAGCAGATTACGCGCAGAAAAAAAGGATCTCAAGAAGATCCTTTGATCTTTTCTACG
GGGTCTGACGCTCAGTGGAACGAAAACTCACGTTAAGGGATTTTGGTCATGAGATTATCAAAAAGGATCT
TCACCTAGATCCTTTTAAATTAAAAATGAAGTTTTAAATCAATCTAAAGTATATATGAGTAAACTTGGTC
TGACAGTTACCAATGCTTAATCAGTGAGGCACCTATCTCAGCGATCTGTCTATTTCGTTCATCCATAGTT
GCCTGACTCCCCGTCGTGTAGATAACTACGATACGGGAGGGCTTACCATCTGGCCCCAGTGCTGCAATGA
TACCGCGAGACCCACGCTCACCGGCTCCAGATTTATCAGCAATAAACCAGCCAGCCGGAAGGGCCGAGCG
CAGAAGTGGTCCTGCAACTTTATCCGCCTCCATCCAGTCTATTAATTGTTGCCGGGAAGCTAGAGTAAGT
AGTTCGCCAGTTAATAGTTTGCGCAACGTTGTTGCCATTGCTACAGGCATCGTGGTGTCACGCTCGTCGT
TTGGTATGGCTTCATTCAGCTCCGGTTCCCAACGATCAAGGCGAGTTACATGATCCCCCATGTTGTGCAA
AAAAGCGGTTAGCTCCTTCGGTCCTCCGATCGTTGTCAGAAGTAAGTTGGCCGCAGTGTTATCACTCATG
GTTATGGCAGCACTGCATAATTCTCTTACTGTCATGCCATCCGTAAGATGCTTTTCTGTGACTGGTGAGT
ACTCAACCAAGTCATTCTGAGAATAGTGTATGCGGCGACCGAGTTGCTCTTGCCCGGCGTCAATACGGGA
TAATACCGCGCCACATAGCAGAACTTTAAAAGTGCTCATCATTGGAAAACGTTCTTCGGGGCGAAAACTC
TCAAGGATCTTACCGCTGTTGAGATCCAGTTCGATGTAACCCACTCGTGCACCCAACTGATCTTCAGCAT
CTTTTACTTTCACCAGCGTTTCTGGGTGAGCAAAAACAGGAAGGCAAAATGCCGCAAAAAAGGGAATAAG
GGCGACACGGAAATGTTGAATACTCATACTCTTCCTTTTTCAATATTATTGAAGCATTTATCAGGGTTAT
TGTCTCATGAGCGGATACATATTTGAATGTATTTAGAAAAATAAACAAATAGGGGTTCCGCGCACATTTC
CCCGAAAAGTGCCACCTGACGTCGACGGATCGGGAGATCTCCCGATCCCCTATGGTGCACTCTCAGTACA
ATCTGCTCTGATGCCGCATAGTTAAGCCAGTATCTGCTCCCTGCTTGTGTGTTGGAGGTCGCTGAGTAGT
GCGCGAGCAAAATTTAAGCTACAACAAGGCAAGGCTTGACCGACAATTGCATGAAGAATCTGCTTAGGGT
TAGGCGTTTTGCGCTGCTTCGCGATGTACGGGCCAGATATACGCGTTGACATTGATTATTGACTAGTTAT
TAATAGTAATCAATTACGGGGTCATTAGTTCATAGCCCATATATGGAGTTCCGCGTTACATAACTTACGG
TAAATGGCCCGCCTGGCTGACCGCCCAACGACCCCCGCCCATTGACGTCAATAATGACGTATGTTCCCAT
AGTAACGCCAATAGGGACTTTCCATTGACGTCAATGGGTGGAGTATTTACGGTAAACTGCCCACTTGGCA
GTACATCAAGTGTATCATATGCCAAGTACGCCCCCTATTGACGTCAATGACGGTAAATGGCCCGCCTGGC
ATTATGCCCAGTACATGACCTTATGGGACTTTCCTACTTGGCAGTACATCTACGTATTAGTCATCGCTAT
TACCATGGTGATGCGGTTTTGGCAGTACATCAATGGGCGTGGATAGCGGTTTGACTCACGGGGATTTCCA
AGTCTCCACCCCATTGACGTCAATGGGAGTTTGTTTTGGCACCAAAATCAACGGGACTTTCCAAAATGTC
GTAACAACTCCGCCCCATTGACGCAAATGGGCGGTAGGCGTGTACGGTGGGAGGTCTATATAAGCAGCGC
GTTTTGCCTGTACTGGGTCTCTCTGGTTAGACCAGATCTGAGCCTGGGAGCTCTCTGGCTAACTAGGGAA
CCCACTGCTTAAGCCTCAATAAAGCTTGCCTTGAGTGCTTCAAGTAGTGTGTGCCCGTCTGTTGTGTGAC
TCTGGTAACTAGAGATCCCTCAGACCCTTTTAGTCAGTGTGGAAAATCTCTAGCAGTGGCGCCCGAACAG
GGACTTGAAAGCGAAAGGGAAACCAGAGGAGCTCTCTCGACGCAGGACTCGGCTTGCTGAAGCGCGCACG
GCAAGAGGCGAGGGGCGGCGACTGGTGAGTACGCCAAAAATTTTGACTAGCGGAGGCTAGAAGGAGAGAG
ATGGGTGCGAGAGCGTCAGTATTAAGCGGGGGAGAATTAGATCGCGATGGGAAAAAATTCGGTTAAGGCC
AGGGGGAAAGAAAAAATATAAATTAAAACATATAGTATGGGCAAGCAGGGAGCTAGAACGATTCGCAGTT
AATCCTGGCCTGTTAGAAACATCAGAAGGCTGTAGACAAATACTGGGACAGCTACAACCATCCCTTCAGA
CAGGATCAGAAGAACTTAGATCATTATATAATACAGTAGCAACCCTCTATTGTGTGCATCAAAGGATAGA
GATAAAAGACACCAAGGAAGCTTTAGACAAGATAGAGGAAGAGCAAAACAAAAGTAAGACCACCGCACAG
CAAGCGGCCGGCCGCTGATCTTCAGACCTGGAGGAGGAGATATGAGGGACAATTGGAGAAGTGAATTATA
TAAATATAAAGTAGTAAAAATTGAACCATTAGGAGTAGCACCCACCAAGGCAAAGAGAAGAGTGGTGCAG
AGAGAAAAAAGAGCAGTGGGAATAGGAGCTTTGTTCCTTGGGTTCTTGGGAGCAGCAGGAAGCACTATGG
GCGCAGCGTCAATGACGCTGACGGTACAGGCCAGACAATTATTGTCTGGTATAGTGCAGCAGCAGAACAA
TTTGCTGAGGGCTATTGAGGCGCAACAGCATCTGTTGCAACTCACAGTCTGGGGCATCAAGCAGCTCCAG
GCAAGAATCCTGGCTGTGGAAAGATACCTAAAGGATCAACAGCTCCTGGGGATTTGGGGTTGCTCTGGAA
AACTCATTTGCACCACTGCTGTGCCTTGGAATGCTAGTTGGAGTAATAAATCTCTGGAACAGATTTGGAA
TCACACGACCTGGATGGAGTGGGACAGAGAAATTAACAATTACACAAGCTTAATACACTCCTTAATTGAA
GAATCGCAAAACCAGCAAGAAAAGAATGAACAAGAATTATTGGAATTAGATAAATGGGCAAGTTTGTGGA
ATTGGTTTAACATAACAAATTGGCTGTGGTATATAAAATTATTCATAATGATAGTAGGAGGCTTGGTAGG
TTTAAGAATAGTTTTTGCTGTACTTTCTATAGTGAATAGAGTTAGGCAGGGATATTCACCATTATCGTTT
CAGACCCACCTCCCAACCCCGAGGGGACCCGACAGGCCCGAAGGAATAGAAGAAGAAGGTGGAGAGAGAG
ACAGAGACAGATCCATTCGATTAGTGAACGGATCGGCACTGCGTGCGCCAATTCTGCAGACAAATGGCAG
TATTCATCCACAATTTTAAAAGAAAAGGGGGGATTGGGGGGTACAGTGCAGGGGAAAGAATAGTAGACAT
AATAGCAACAGACATACAAACTAAAGAATTACAAAAACAAATTACAAAAATTCAAAATTTTCGGGTTTAT
TACAGGGACAGCAGAGATCCAGTTTGGTTAGTACCGGGCCCGCTCTAGCGTGA
